>Addgene plasmid #111969 | Hsh155 Hs 5-16 3xFLAG | depositor full sequence | sequence record 210608 | Hsh155 Hs 5-16 3xFLAG sequence 8208 bps
TCGCGCGTTTCGGTGATGACGGTGAAAACCTCTGACACATGCAGCTCCCGGAGACGGTCACAGCTTGTCT
GTAAGCGGATGCCGGGAGCAGACAAGCCCGTCAGGGCGCGTCAGCGGGTGTTGGCGGGTGTCGGGGCTGG
CTTAACTATGCGGCATCAGAGCAGATTGTACTGAGAGTGCACCATAAACGACATTACTATATATATAATA
TAGGAAGCATTTAATAGACAGCATCGTAATATATGTGTACTTTGCAGTTATGACGCCAGATGGCAGTAGT
GGAAGATATTCTTTATTGAAAAATAGCTTGTCACCTTACGTACAATCTTGATCCGGAGCTTTTCTTTTTT
TGCCGATTAAGAATTAATTCGGTCGAAAAAAGAAAAGGAGAGGGCCAAGAGGGAGGGCATTGGTGACTAT
TGAGCACGTGAGTATACGTGATTAAGCACACAAAGGCAGCTTGGAGTATGTCTGTTATTAATTTCACAGG
TAGTTCTGGTCCATTGGTGAAAGTTTGCGGCTTGCAGAGCACAGAGGCCGCAGAATGTGCTCTAGATTCC
GATGCTGACTTGCTGGGTATTATATGTGTGCCCAATAGAAAGAGAACAATTGACCCGGTTATTGCAAGGA
AAATTTCAAGTCTTGTAAAAGCATATAAAAATAGTTCAGGCACTCCGAAATACTTGGTTGGCGTGTTTCG
TAATCAACCTAAGGAGGATGTTTTGGCTCTGGTCAATGATTACGGCATTGATATCGTCCAACTGCATGGA
GATGAGTCGTGGCAAGAATACCAAGAGTTCCTCGGTTTGCCAGTTATTAAAAGACTCGTATTTCCAAAAG
ACTGCAACATACTACTCAGTGCAGCTTCACAGAAACCTCATTCGTTTATTCCCTTGTTTGATTCAGAAGC
AGGTGGGACAGGTGAACTTTTGGATTGGAACTCGATTTCTGACTGGGTTGGAAGGCAAGAGAGCCCCGAA
AGCTTACATTTTATGTTAGCTGGTGGACTGACGCCAGAAAATGTTGGTGATGCGCTTAGATTAAATGGCG
TTATTGGTGTTGATGTAAGCGGAGGTGTGGAGACAAATGGTGTAAAAGACTCTAACAAAATAGCAAATTT
CGTCAAAAATGCTAAGAAATAGGTTATTACTGAGTAGTATTTATTTAAGTATTGTTTGTGCACTTGCCTA
TGCGGTGTGAAATACCGCACAGATGCGTAAGGAGAAAATACCGCATCAGGAAATTGTAAACGTTAATATT
TTGTTAAAATTCGCGTTAAATTTTTGTTAAATCAGCTCATTTTTTAACCAATAGGCCGAAATCGGCAAAA
TCCCTTATAAATCAAAAGAATAGACCGAGATAGGGT
[37 nt withheld, positions 1367-1403]
AAAGAACGTGGACTCCAACGTCAAAGG
[49 nt withheld, positions 1431-1479]
T
[91 nt withheld, positions 1481-1571]
G
[124 nt withheld, positions 1573-1696]
CGCGCCATTCGCCATTCAGGCTGCGCAACTGTTGGGAAGGGCGATCGGTGCGGGCCTCTTCGCTATTACG
CCAGCTGGCGAAAGGGGGATGTGCTGCAAGGCGATTAAGTTGGGTAACGCCAGGGTTTTCCCAGTCACGA
CGTTGTAAAACGACGGCCAGTGAGCGCGCGTAATACGACTCACTATAGGGCGAATTGGGTACCGGGCCCC
CCCTCGAGCATGTACTTTCCGCCTAACTACCATCACCTGTCTTTATTTATTCCGCTGACAGATATGCACA
ACCAATTATCGTCTCTTGAAAGCTTTTTAGACGTGATTGCTGTTATTTGGCACGTTGTTAGTATTTAAGC
TTATTCGGGTTTGCATTGATATTTGCCCGAGCAGAAATCTCCTTCTCGATGAGTTAGAACTGAAACATCT
CTTCAATTACTTATACATAATAAACATAGAAAGCCAGGACCTGTCATCATGAGTCATCCGATTCAATTTG
TAAACGCTAATAATAGCGATAAGAGCCACCAATTAGGCGGTCAATATTCTATTCCTCAGGATTTGAGGGA
AAACCTGCAGAAAGAAGCTGCACGTATTGGTGAGAACGAAAAAGATGTGCTACAGGAAAAAATGGAAACT
AGGACAGTGCAAAATCGAGAGGATTCATACCACAAAAGAAGGTTTGATATGAAGTTTGAGCCGGATTCCG
ATACACAAACTGTTACGTCTTCAGAAAATACCCAAGACGCTGTCGTGCCAAGGAAAAGAAAATCTCGTTG
GGATGTAAAAGGGTACGAGCCACCTGATGAATCTTCAACAGCGGTCAAAGAAAACTCTGATAGTGCTTTG
GTTAATGTAGAAGGAATCCATGATTTGATGTTTTTTAAACCTTCTGACCATAAATATTTCGCCGACGTTA
TATCCAAAAAACCCATAGATGAGTTAAATAAGGATGAAAAGAAAGAAAGAACCCTGTCGATGTTACTTCT
GAAAATAAAAAATGGCAATACAGCGAGTAGGAGGACTTCTATGCGGATTTTAACCGATAAAGCTGTTACA
TTTGGTCCAGAAATGATATTTAACCGCTTATTGCCCATATTACTAGACAGAAGTTTGGAAGACCAGGAAA
GACATCTAATGATCAAGACCATAGATCGCGTCCTTTACCAGCTAGGAGATTTAACAAAACCTTACGTTCA
CAAAATACTTGTAGTAGCTGCCCCATTGCTAATAGATGAAGATCCAATGGTTCGTTCAACAGGCCAGGAG
ATAATCACCAATCTGTCTACAGTCGCTGGCCTAAAAACCATTCTAACAGTAATGAGACCTGATATTGAGA
ATGAGGATGAGTATGTTAGAAATGTAACTTCAAGAGCGGCGGCTGTGGTGGCAAAAGCCCTTGGTGTTAA
TCAATTGCTTCCTTTCATCAATGCAGCATGCAAAAGTAAAAAAAGTTGGCAGGCCCGTCACACGGGCATA
AAGATCGTGCAACAGATAGCCATCTTGATGGGATGCGCGATTCTTCCACACCTGAGGTCCTTAGTCGAGA
TCATTGAACATGGACTGGTGGATGAGCAACAGAAAGTACGTACGATTAGTGCGCTGGCTATCGCCGCCCT
TGCTGAAGCAGCTACCCCTTATGGAATTGAGAGCTTTGATAGTGTCCTGAAACCCCTGTGGAAAGGTATT
AGACAGCACAGGGGAAAAGGACTGGCTGCCTTCCTTAAAGCAATAGGATATCTGATACCGCTAATGGACG
CCGAATACGCTAACTATTACACGAGGGAAGTTATGCTAATCCTTATCCGTGAGTTTCAGAGTCCGGACGA
AGAGATGAAAAAGATAGTATTGAAGGTTGTGAAACAGTGCTGTGGCACCGATGGCGTGGAGGCTAATTAT
ATCAAGACAGAGATTCTACCACCATTCTTTAAGCATTTTTGGCAACATAGAATGGCATTGGACAGGAGAA
ACTACAGACAACTAGTTGACACTACGGTCGAGTTAGCTAATAAGGTGGGTGCTGCCGAAATTATTAGCCG
TATAGTTGATGACCTTAAGGATGAGGCTGAACAATACCGTAAAATGGTTATGGAAACCATTGAAAAGATT
ATGGGTAATCTAGGTGCGGCTGACATCGACCATAAACTAGAGGAACAGTTAATTGACGGTATCCTGTACG
CTTTCCAAGAGCAGACTACAGAGGATTCCGTGATGCTGAACGGTTTTGGGACTGTCGTAAATGCATTGGG
TAAACGTGTAAAACCGTACTTACCTCAAATTTGTGGCACGGTTTTATGGAGATTAAATAACAAAAGTGCA
AAGGTTCGTCAACAAGCAGCAGATCTAATCTCCAGAACTGCCGTTGTCATGAAGACCTGTCAGGAAGAGA
AGCTTATGGGCCATTTGGGTGTCGTCTTGTATGAATATTTAGGCGAAGAATATCCAGAGGTATTAGGTTC
TATATTAGGCGCTCTTAAAGCCATTGTCAACGTAATAGGTATGCACAAAATGACACCACCTATCAAGGAC
CTTTTACCAAGGCTGACACCAATCTTAAAGAACAGACATGAAAAGGTACAAGAAAACTGTATCGACTTGG
TCGGAAGGATAGCTGATAGAGGCGCCGAATATGTGTCAGCCAGGGAGTGGATGAGGATTTGCTTCGAATT
ACTGGAGCTTCTTAAAGCGCACAAGAAGGCTATCAGAAGGGCGACGGTAAATACTTTTGGGTACATTGCA
AAAGCCATAGGCCCGCATGACGTCCTTGTTGCGTTATTGAACAATTTAAAGGTTCAAGAACGTCAGTTAC
GTGTATGCACGGCTGTTGCTATCGGTATCGTTGCTAAAGTGTGTGGTCCTTACAACGTGCTGCCAGTAAT
CATGAATGAATACACAACACCAGAGACTAATGTTCAAAACGGTGTTCTCAAGGCCATGTCATTCATGTTT
GAGTACATTGGTAACATGTCTAAGGATTACATATACTTCATAACACCATTATTAGAAGATGCACTCACCG
ATAGGGATTTAGTTCATCGTCAGACAGCGTCGAACGTAATAACCCACTTAGCTTTAAACTGTTCAGGTAC
AGGTCACGAAGATGCCTTCATTCATTTAATGAATCTTCTAATACCCAATATTTTTGAAACTTCACCACAT
GCTATTATGCGTATTTTAGAAGGTTTGGAGGCACTGAGTCAAGCTCTTGGCCCTGGACTATTCATGAACT
ACATATGGGCAGGATTGTTCCATCCAGCGAAGAATGTAAGGAAAGCATTTTGGAGGGTGTATAATAACAT
GTACGTAATGTACCAGGACGCCATGGTACCTTTTTACCCCGTTACACCAGACAACAATGAAGAATATATA
GAAGAACTGGATTTAGTTCTGGGTGGTTCTGGTGGTTCTGATTACAAAGACCACGATGGTGACTACAAAG
ACCATGATATAGATTACAAGGATGATGATGATAAATGAATATATATAGAGCATATAAATAACCACAACTT
GTAAGAATATTTTACTTGACACACCTATATCATCACGTCACGATGCCTTCATAGATTATGATGAAATATA
AACAGAACCTGCTATTGGAAAAAAAAGGGCAGGAAAAAATTTTGTGAAAGTGAGTAAAAGAAAGATGAAG
AGCGAGACATGGATAATAAGAAATAGATGTCACTAATGGACAATTGGAAGACTGATATGGAAAGTTACGA
TGAAGGAGGAGCTCCCAGCTTTTGTTCCCTTTAGTGAGGGTTAATTGCGCGCTTGGCGTAATCATGGTCA
TAGCTGTTTCCTGTGTGAAATTGTTATCCGCTCACAATTCCACACAACATAGGAGCCGGAAGCATAAAGT
GTAAAGCCTGGGGTGCCTAATGAGTGAGGTAACTCACATTAATTGCGTTGCGCTCACTGCCCGCTTTCCA
GTCGGGAAACCTGTCGTGCCAGCTGCATTAATGAATCGGCCAACGCGCGGGGAGAGGCGGTTTGCGTATT
GGGCGCTCTTCCGCTTCCTCGCTCACTGACTCGCTGCGCTCGGTCGTTCGGCTGCGGCGAGCGGTATCAG
CTCACTCAAAGGCGGTAATACGGTTATCCACAGAATCAGGGGATAACGCAGGAAAGAACATGTGAGCAAA
AGGCCAGCAAAAGGCCAGGAACCGTAAAAAGGCCGCGTTGCTGGCGTTTTTCCATAGGCTCCGCCCCCCT
GACGAGCATCACAAAAATCGACGCTCAAGTCAGAGGTGGCGAAACCCGACAGGACTATAAAGATACCAGG
CGTTTCCCCCTGGAAGCTCCCTCGTGCGCTCTCCTGTTCCGACCCTGCCGCTTACCGGATACCTGTCCGC
CTTTCTCCCTTCGGGAAGCGTGGCGCTTTCTCATAGCTCACGCTGTAGGTATCTCAGTTCGGTGTAGGTC
GTTCGCTCCAAGCTGGGCTGTGTGCACGAACCCCCCGTTCAGCCCGACCGCTGCGCCTTATCCGGTAACT
ATCGTCTTGAGTCCAACCCGGTAAGACACGACTTATCGCCACTGGCAGCAGCCACTGGTAACAGGATTAG
CAGAGCGAGGTATGTAGGCGGTGCTACAGAGTTCTTGAAGTGGTGGCCTAACTACGGCTACACTAGAAGG
ACAGTATTTGGTATCTGCGCTCTGCTGAAGCCAGTTACCTTCGGAAAAAGAGTTGGTAGCTCTTGATCCG
GCAAACAAACCACCGCTGGTAGCGGTGGTTTTTTTGTTTGCAAGCAGCAGATTACGCGCAGAAAAAAAGG
ATCTCAAGAAGATCCTTTGATCTTTTCTACGGGGTCTGACGCTCAGTGGAACGAAAACTCACGTTAAGGG
ATTTTGGTCATGAGATTATCAAAAAGGATCTTCACCTAGATCCTTTTAAATTAAAAATGAAGTTTTAAAT
CAATCTAAAGTATATATGAGTAAACTTGGTCTGACAGTTACCAATGCTTAATCAGTGAGGCACCTATCTC
AGCGATCTGTCTATTTCGTTCATCCATAGTTGCCTGACTCCCCGTCGTGTAGATAACTACGATACGGGAG
GGCTTACCATCTGGCCCCAGTGCTGCAATGATACCGCGAGACCCACGCTCACCGGCTCCAGATTTATCAG
CAATAAACCAGCCAGCCGGAAGGGCCGAGCGCAGAAGTGGTCCTGCAACTTTATCCGCCTCCATCCAGTC
TATTAATTGTTGCCGGGAAGCTAGAGTAAGTAGTTCGCCAGTTAATAGTTTGCGCAACGTTGTTGCCATT
GCTACAGGCATCGTGGTGTCACGCTCGTCGTTTGGTATGGCTTCATTCAGCTCCGGTTCCCAACGATCAA
GGCGAGTTACATGATCCCCCATGTTGTGCAAAAAAGCGGTTAGCTCCTTCGGTCCTCCGATCGTTGTCAG
AAGTAAGTTGGCCGCAGTGTTATCACTCATGGTTATGGCAGCACTGCATAATTCTCTTACTGTCATGCCA
TCCGTAAGATGCTTTTCTGTGACTGGTGAGTACTCAACCAAGTCATTCTGAGAATAGTGTATGCGGCGAC
CGAGTTGCTCTTGCCCGGCGTCAATACGGGATAATACCGCGCCACATAGCAGAACTTTAAAAGTGCTCAT
CATTGGAAAACGTTCTTCGGGGCGAAAACTCTCAAGGATCTTACCGCTGTTGAGATCCAGTTCGATGTAA
CCCACTCGTGCACCCAACTGATCTTCAGCATCTTTTACTTTCACCAGCGTTTCTGGGTGAGCAAAAACAG
GAAGGCAAAATGCCGCAAAAAAGGGAATAAGGGCGACACGGAAATGTTGAATACTCATACTCTTCCTTTT
TCAATATTATTGAAGCATTTATCAGGGTTATTGTCTCATGAGCGGATACATATTTGAATGTATTTAGAAA
AATAAACAAATAGGGGTTCCGCGCACATTTCCCCGAAAAGTGCCACCTGGGTCCTTTTCATCACGTGCTA
TAAAAATAATTATAATTTAAATTTTTTAATATAAATATATAAATTAAAAATAGAAAGTAAAAAAAGAAAT
TAAAGAAAAAATAGTTTTTGTTTTCCGAAGATGTAAAAGACTCTAGGGGGATCGCCAACAAATACTACCT
TTTATCTTGCTCTTCCTGCTCTCAGGTATTAATGCCGAATTGTTTCATCTTGTCTGTGTAGAAGACCACA
CACGAAAATCCTGTGATTTTACATTTTACTTATCGTTAATCGAATGTATATCTATTTAATCTGCTTTTCT
TGTCTAATAAATATATATGTAAAGTACGCTTTTTGTTGAAATTTTTTAAACCTTTGTTTATTTTTTTTTC
TTCATTCCGTAACTCTTCTACCTTCTTTATTTACTTTCTAAAATCCAAATACAAAACATAAAAATAAATA
AACACAGAGTAAATTCCCAAATTATTCCATCATTAAAAGATACGAGGCGCGTGTAAGTTACAGGCAAGCG
ATCCGTCCTAAGAAACCATTATTATCATGACATTAACCTATAAAAATAGGCGTATCACGAGGCCCTTTCG
TC
Features (pLannotate 1.2.2; 22 found; start..end, strand, type, name):
    137..186     +  misc_feature   bom (fragment): basis of mobility region from pBR322
    187..467     +  promoter       TRP1 promoter: S. cerevisiae TRP1
    468..1142    +  CDS            TRP1: phosphoribosylanthranilate isomerase, required for tryptophan biosynthesis; S. cerevisiae TRP1; yeast auxotrophic marker
   1189..1240    +  misc_feature   bom (fragment): basis of mobility region from pBR322
   1241..1696    -  rep_origin     f1 ori (sequence partly withheld): f1 bacteriophage origin of replication; arrow indicates direction of (+) strand synthesis
   1704..1859    -  CDS            lacZα (fragment): LacZα fragment of β-galactosidase; lacZ fragment
   1867..1885    +  promoter       T7 promoter: promoter for bacteriophage T7 RNA polymerase
   1894..1914    -  misc_feature   MCS (fragment): pBluescript multiple cloning site
   2165..5077    +  CDS            HSH155: SF3B1_YEAST - Experimental evidence at protein level: Swiss-Prot protein existence level 1. Contacts pre-mRNA on both sides of the branch site early in spliceosome assembly. From Saccharomyces cerevisiae (strain ATCC 204508 / S288c) (Baker's yeast).
   5117..5133    +  CDS            3xFLAG (fragment): three tandem FLAG® epitope tags, followed by an enterokinase cleavage site
   5138..5160    +  CDS            2xFLAG (fragment): two tandem FLAG® epitope tags
   5363..5416    +  CDS            ABZ2 (fragment): PABC_YEAST - Experimental evidence at protein level: Swiss-Prot protein existence level 1. Converts 4-amino-4-deoxychorismate into 4-aminobenzoate (PABA) and pyruvate. From Saccharomyces cerevisiae (strain ATCC 204508 / S288c) (Baker's yeast).
   5434..5452    -  promoter       T3 promoter: promoter for bacteriophage T3 RNA polymerase
   5497..5513    -  protein_bind   lac operator: The lac repressor binds to the lac operator to inhibit transcription in E. coli. This inhibition can be relieved by adding lactose or isopropyl-β-D-thiogalactopyranoside (IPTG). lac repressor encoded by lacI
   5521..5551    -  promoter       lac promoter: promoter for the E. coli lac operon
   5566..5587    -  protein_bind   CAP binding site: CAP binding activates transcription in the presence of cAMP. E. coli catabolite activator protein
   5600..5692    -  CDS            lacI (fragment): lac repressor; lacI; The lac repressor binds to the lac operator to inhibit transcription in E. coli. This inhibition can be relieved by adding lactose or isopropyl-β-D-thiogalactopyranoside (IPTG).
   5875..6463    -  rep_origin     ori: high-copy-number ColE1/pMB1/pBR322/pUC origin of replication
   6634..7494    -  CDS            AmpR: β-lactamase; bla; confers resistance to ampicillin, carbenicillin, and related antibiotics
   7495..7599    -  promoter       AmpR promoter: bla
   7636..8139    +  misc_feature   CEN/ARS: S. cerevisiae CEN6 centromere fused to an autonomously replicating sequence
   8208..35      +  CDS            rop (fragment) (across the origin): Rop protein, which maintains plasmids at low copy number; rop
