>Addgene plasmid #111969 | Hsh155 Hs 5-16 3xFLAG | addgene full sequence | sequence record 213545 | Addgene NGS Result
GTAAAACGACGGCCAGTGAGCGCGCGTAATACGACTCACTATAGGGCGAATTGGGTACCGGGCCCCCCCC
TCGAGCATGTACTTTCCGCCTAACTACCATCACCTGTCTTTATTTATTCCGCTGACAGATATGCACAACC
AATTATCGTCTCTTGAAAGCTTTTTAGACGTGATTGCTGTTATTTGGCACGTTGTTAGTATTTAAGCTTA
TTCGGGTTTGCATTGATATTTGCCCGAGCAGAAATCTCCTTCTCGATGAGTTAGAACTGAAACATCTCTT
CAATTACTTATACATAATAAACATAGAAAGCCAGGACCTGTCATCATGAGTCATCCGATTCAATTTGTAA
ACGCTAATAATAGCGATAAGAGCCACCAATTAGGCGGTCAATATTCTATTCCTCAGGATTTGAGGGAAAA
CCTGCAGAAAGAAGCTGCACGTATTGGTGAGAACGAAAAAGATGTGCTACAGGAAAAAATGGAAACTAGG
ACAGTGCAAAATCGAGAGGATTCATACCACAAAAGAAGGTTTGATATGAAGTTTGAGCCGGATTCCGATA
CACAAACTGTTACGTCTTCAGAAAATACCCAAGACGCTGTCGTGCCAAGGAAAAGAAAATCTCGTTGGGA
TGTAAAAGGGTACGAGCCACCTGATGAATCTTCAACAGCGGTCAAAGAAAACTCTGATAGTGCTTTGGTT
AATGTAGAAGGAATCCATGATTTGATGTTTTTTAAACCTTCTGACCATAAATATTTCGCCGACGTTATAT
CCAAAAAACCCATAGATGAGTTAAATAAGGATGAAAAGAAAGAAAGAACCCTGTCGATGTTACTTCTGAA
AATAAAAAATGGCAATACAGCGAGTAGGAGGACTTCTATGCGGATTTTAACCGATAAAGCTGTTACATTT
GGTCCAGAAATGATATTTAACCGCTTATTGCCCATATTACTAGACAGAAGTTTGGAAGACCAGGAAAGAC
ATCTAATGATCAAGACCATAGATCGCGTCCTTTACCAGCTAGGAGATTTAACAAAACCTTACGTTCACAA
AATACTTGTAGTAGCTGCCCCATTGCTAATAGATGAAGATCCAATGGTTCGTTCAACAGGCCAGGAGATA
ATCACCAATCTGTCTACAGTCGCTGGCCTAAAAACCATTCTAACAGTAATGAGACCTGATATTGAGAATG
AGGATGAGTATGTTAGAAATGTAACTTCAAGAGCGGCGGCTGTGGTGGCAAAAGCCCTTGGTGTTAATCA
ATTGCTTCCTTTCATCAATGCAGCATGCAAAAGTAAAAAAAGTTGGCAGGCCCGTCACACGGGCATAAAG
ATCGTGCAACAGATAGCCATCTTGATGGGATGCGCGATTCTTCCACACCTGAGGTCCTTAGTCGAGATCA
TTGAACATGGACTGGTGGATGAGCAACAGAAAGTACGTACGATTAGTGCGCTGGCTATCGCCGCCCTTGC
TGAAGCAGCTACCCCTTATGGAATTGAGAGCTTTGATAGTGTCCTGAAACCCCTGTGGAAAGGTATTAGA
CAGCACAGGGGAAAAGGACTGGCTGCCTTCCTTAAAGCAATAGGATATCTGATACCGCTAATGGACGCCG
AATACGCTAACTATTACACGAGGGAAGTTATGCTAATCCTTATCCGTGAGTTTCAGAGTCCGGACGAAGA
GATGAAAAAGATAGTATTGAAGGTTGTGAAACAGTGCTGTGGCACCGATGGCGTGGAGGCTAATTATATC
AAGACAGAGATTCTACCACCATTCTTTAAGCATTTTTGGCAACATAGAATGGCATTGGACAGGAGAAACT
ACAGACAACTAGTTGACACTACGGTCGAGTTAGCTAATAAGGTGGGTGCTGCCGAAATTATTAGCCGTAT
AGTTGATGACCTTAAGGATGAGGCTGAACAATACCGTAAAATGGTTATGGAAACCATTGAAAAGATTATG
GGTAATCTAGGTGCGGCTGACATCGACCATAAACTAGAGGAACAGTTAATTGACGGTATCCTGTACGCTT
TCCAAGAGCAGACTACAGAGGATTCCGTGATGCTGAACGGTTTTGGGACTGTCGTAAATGCATTGGGTAA
ACGTGTAAAACCGTACTTACCTCAAATTTGTGGCACGGTTTTATGGAGATTAAATAACAAAAGTGCAAAG
GTTCGTCAACAAGCAGCAGATCTAATCTCCAGAACTGCCGTTGTCATGAAGACCTGTCAGGAAGAGAAGC
TTATGGGCCATTTGGGTGTCGTCTTGTATGAATATTTAGGCGAAGAATATCCAGAGGTATTAGGTTCTAT
ATTAGGCGCTCTTAAAGCCATTGTCAACGTAATAGGTATGCACAAAATGACACCACCTATCAAGGACCTT
TTACCAAGGCTGACACCAATCTTAAAGAACAGACATGAAAAGGTACAAGAAAACTGTATCGACTTGGTCG
GAAGGATAGCTGATAGAGGCGCCGAATATGTGTCAGCCAGGGAGTGGATGAGGATTTGCTTCGAATTACT
GGAGCTTCTTAAAGCGCACAAGAAGGCTATCAGAAGGGCGACGGTAAATACTTTTGGGTACATTGCAAAA
GCCATAGGCCCGCATGACGTCCTTGTTGCGTTATTGAACAATTTAAAGGTTCAAGAACGTCAGTTACGTG
TATGCACGGCTGTTGCTATCGGTATCGTTGCTAAAGTGTGTGGTCCTTACAACGTGCTGCCAGTAATCAT
GAATGAATACACAACACCAGAGACTAATGTTCAAAACGGTGTTCTCAAGGCCATGTCATTCATGTTTGAG
TACATTGGTAACATGTCTAAGGATTACATATACTTCATAACACCATTATTAGAAGATGCACTCACCGATA
GGGATTTAGTTCATCGTCAGACAGCGTCGAACGTAATAACCCACTTAGCTTTAAACTGTTCAGGTACAGG
TCACGAAGATGCCTTCATTCATTTAATGAATCTTCTAATACCCAATATTTTTGAAACTTCACCACATGCT
ATTATGCGTATTTTAGAAGGTTTGGAGGCACTGAGTCAAGCTCTTGGCCCTGGACTATTCATGAACTACA
TATGGGCAGGATTGTTCCATCCAGCGAAGAATGTAAGGAAAGCATTTTGGAGGGTGTATAATAACATGTA
CGTAATGTACCAGGACGCCATGGTACCTTTTTACCCCGTTACACCAGACAACAATGAAGAATATATAGAA
GAACTGGATTTAGTTCTGGGTGGTTCTGGTGGTTCTGATTACAAAGACCACGATGGTGACTACAAAGACC
ATGATATAGATTACAAGGATGATGATGATAAATGAATATATATAGAGCATATAAATAACCACAACTTGTA
AGAATATTTTACTTGACACACCTATATCATCACGTCACGATGCCTTCATAGATTATGATGAAATATAAAC
AGAACCTGCTATTGGAAAAAAAAGGGCAGGAAAAAATTTTGTGAAAGTGAGTAAAAGAAAGATGAAGAGC
GAGACATGGATAATAAGAAATAGATGTCACTAATGGACAATTGGAAGACTGATATGGAAAGTTACGATGA
AGGAGGAGCTCCAGCTTTTGTTCCCTTTAGTGAGGGTTAATTGCGCGCTTGGCGTAATCATGGTCATAGC
TGTTTCCTGTGTGAAATTGTTATCCGCTCACAATTCCACACAACATACGAGCCGGAAGCATAAAGTGTAA
AGCCTGGGGTGCCTAATGAGTGAGCTAACTCACATTAATTGCGTTGCGCTCACTGCCCGCTTTCCAGTCG
GGAAACCTGTCGTGCCAGCTGCATTAATGAATCGGCCAACGCGCGGGGAGAGGCGGTTTGCGTATTGGGC
GCTCTTCCGCTTCCTCGCTCACTGACTCGCTGCGCTCGGTCGTTCGGCTGCGGCGAGCGGTATCAGCTCA
CTCAAAGGCGGTAATACGGTTATCCACAGAATCAGGGGATAACGCAGGAAAGAACATGTGAGCAAAAGGC
CAGCAAAAGGCCAGGAACCGTAAAAAGGCCGCGTTGCTGGCGTTTTTCCATAGGCTCCGCCCCCCTGACG
AGCATCACAAAAATCGACGCTCAAGTCAGAGGTGGCGAAACCCGACAGGACTATAAAGATACCAGGCGTT
TCCCCCTGGAAGCTCCCTCGTGCGCTCTCCTGTTCCGACCCTGCCGCTTACCGGATACCTGTCCGCCTTT
CTCCCTTCGGGAAGCGTGGCGCTTTCTCATAGCTCACGCTGTAGGTATCTCAGTTCGGTGTAGGTCGTTC
GCTCCAAGCTGGGCTGTGTGCACGAACCCCCCGTTCAGCCCGACCGCTGCGCCTTATCCGGTAACTATCG
TCTTGAGTCCAACCCGGTAAGACACGACTTATCGCCACTGGCAGCAGCCACTGGTAACAGGATTAGCAGA
GCGAGGTATGTAGGCGGTGCTACAGAGTTCTTGAAGTGGTGGCCTAACTACGGCTACACTAGAAGAACAG
TATTTGGTATCTGCGCTCTGCTGAAGCCAGTTACCTTCGGAAAAAGAGTTGGTAGCTCTTGATCCGGCAA
ACAAACCACCGCTGGTAGCGGTGGTTTTTTTGTTTGCAAGCAGCAGATTACGCGCAGAAAAAAAGGATCT
CAAGAAGATCCTTTGATCTTTTCTACGGGGTCTGACGCTCAGTGGAACGAAAACTCACGTTAAGGGATTT
TGGTCATGAGATTATCAAAAAGGATCTTCACCTAGATCCTTTTAAATTAAAAATGAAGTTTTAAATCAAT
CTAAAGTATATATGAGTAAACTTGGTCTGACAGTTACCAATGCTTAATCAGTGAGGCACCTATCTCAGCG
ATCTGTCTATTTCGTTCATCCATAGTTGCCTGACTCCCCGTCGTGTAGATAACTACGATACGGGAGGGCT
TACCATCTGGCCCCAGTGCTGCAATGATACCGCGAGACCCACGCTCACCGGCTCCAGATTTATCAGCAAT
AAACCAGCCAGCCGGAAGGGCCGAGCGCAGAAGTGGTCCTGCAACTTTATCCGCCTCCATCCAGTCTATT
AATTGTTGCCGGGAAGCTAGAGTAAGTAGTTCGCCAGTTAATAGTTTGCGCAACGTTGTTGCCATTGCTA
CAGGCATCGTGGTGTCACGCTCGTCGTTTGGTATGGCTTCATTCAGCTCCGGTTCCCAACGATCAAGGCG
AGTTACATGATCCCCCATGTTGTGCAAAAAAGCGGTTAGCTCCTTCGGTCCTCCGATCGTTGTCAGAAGT
AAGTTGGCCGCAGTGTTATCACTCATGGTTATGGCAGCACTGCATAATTCTCTTACTGTCATGCCATCCG
TAAGATGCTTTTCTGTGACTGGTGAGTACTCAACCAAGTCATTCTGAGAATAGTGTATGCGGCGACCGAG
TTGCTCTTGCCCGGCGTCAATACGGGATAATACCGCGCCACATAGCAGAACTTTAAAAGTGCTCATCATT
GGAAAACGTTCTTCGGGGCGAAAACTCTCAAGGATCTTACCGCTGTTGAGATCCAGTTCGATGTAACCCA
CTCGTGCACCCAACTGATCTTCAGCATCTTTTACTTTCACCAGCGTTTCTGGGTGAGCAAAAACAGGAAG
GCAAAATGCCGCAAAAAAGGGAATAAGGGCGACACGGAAATGTTGAATACTCATACTCTTCCTTTTTCAA
TATTATTGAAGCATTTATCAGGGTTATTGTCTCATGAGCGGATACATATTTGAATGTATTTAGAAAAATA
AACAAATAGGGGTTCCGCGCACATTTCCCCGAAAAGTGCCACCTGGGTCCTTTTCATCACGTGCTATAAA
AATAATTATAATTTAAATTTTTTAATATAAATATATAAATTAAAAATAGAAAGTAAAAAAAGAAATTAAA
GAAAAAATAGTTTTTGTTTTCCGAAGATGTAAAAGACTCTAGGGGGATCGCCAACAAATACTACCTTTTA
TCTTGCTCTTCCTGCTCTCAGGTATTAATGCCGAATTGTTTCATCTTGTCTGTGTAGAAGACCACACACG
AAAATCCTGTGATTTTACATTTTACTTATCGTTAATCGAATGTATATCTATTTAATCTGCTTTTCTTGTC
TAATAAATATATATGTAAAGTACGCTTTTTGTTGAAATTTTTTAAACCTTTGTTTATTTTTTTTTCTTCA
TTCCGTAACTCTTCTACCTTCTTTATTTACTTTCTAAAATCCAAATACAAAACATAAAAATAAATAAACA
CAGAGTAAATTCCCAAATTATTCCATCATTAAAAGATACGAGGCGCGTGTAAGTTACAGGCAAGCGATCC
GTCTAAGAAACCATTATTATCATGACATTAACCTATAAAAATAGGCGTATCACGAGGCCCTTTCGTCTCG
CGCGTTTCGGTGATGACGGTGAAAACCTCTGACACATGCAGCTCCCGGAGACGGTCACAGCTTGTCTGTA
AGCGGATGCCGGGAGCAGACAAGCCCGTCAGGGCGCGTCAGCGGGTGTTGGCGGGTGTCGGGGCTGGCTT
AACTATGCGGCATCAGAGCAGATTGTACTGAGAGTGCACCATAGATCACGACATTACTATATATATAATA
TAGGAAGCATTTAATAGAACAGCATCGTAATATATGTGTACTTTGCAGTTATGACGCCAGATGGCAGTAG
TGGAAGATATTCTTTATTGAAAAATAGCTTGTCACCTTACGTACAATCTTGATCCGGAGCTTTTCTTTTT
TTGCCGATTAAGAATTAATTCGGTCGAAAAAAGAAAAGGAGAGGGCCAAGAGGGAGGGCATTGGTGACTA
TTGAGCACGTGAGTATACGTGATTAAGCACACAAAGGCAGCTTGGAGTATGTCTGTTATTAATTTCACAG
GTAGTTCTGGTCCATTGGTGAAAGTTTGCGGCTTGCAGAGCACAGAGGCCGCAGAATGTGCTCTAGATTC
CGATGCTGACTTGCTGGGTATTATATGTGTGCCCAATAGAAAGAGAACAATTGACCCGGTTATTGCAAGG
AAAATTTCAAGTCTTGTAAAAGCATATAAAAATAGTTCAGGCACTCCGAAATACTTGGTTGGCGTGTTTC
GTAATCAACCTAAGGAGGATGTTTTGGCTCTGGTCAATGATTACGGCATTGATATCGTCCAACTGCATGG
AGATGAGTCGTGGCAAGAATACCAAGAGTTCCTCGGTTTGCCAGTTATTAAAAGACTCGTATTTCCAAAA
GACTGCAACATACTACTCAGTGCAGCTTCACAGAAACCTCATTCGTTTATTCCCTTGTTTGATTCAGAAG
CAGGTGGGACAGGTGAACTTTTGGATTGGAACTCGATTTCTGACTGGGTTGGAAGGCAAGAGAGCCCCGA
AAGCTTACATTTTATGTTAGCTGGTGGACTGACGCCAGAAAATGTTGGTGATGCGCTTAGATTAAATGGC
GTTATTGGTGTTGATGTAAGCGGAGGTGTGGAGACAAATGGTGTAAAAGACTCTAACAAAATAGCAAATT
TCGTCAAAAATGCTAAGAAATAGGTTATTACTGAGTAGTATTTATTTAAGTATTGTTTGTGCACTTGCCG
ATCTATGCGGTGTGAAATACCGCACAGATGCGTAAGGAGAAAATACCGCATCAGGAAATTGTAAGCGTTA
ATATTTTGTTAAAATTCGCGTTAAATTTTTGTTAAATCAGCTCATTTTTTAACCAATAGGCCGAAATCGG
CAAAATCCCTTATAAATCAAAAGAATAGACCGAGATAGGGT
[37 nt withheld, positions 7742-7778]
AAAGAACGTGGACTCCAACGTCAAAGG
[49 nt withheld, positions 7806-7854]
T
[91 nt withheld, positions 7856-7946]
G
[124 nt withheld, positions 7948-8071]
CCATTCGCCATTCAGGCTGCGCAACTGTTGGGAAGGGCGATCGGTGCGGGCCTCTTCGCTATTACGCCAG
CTGGCGAAAGGGGGATGTGCTGCAAGGCGATTAAGTTGGGTAACGCCAGGGTTTTCCCAGTCACGACGTT
Features (pLannotate 1.2.2; 21 found; start..end, strand, type, name):
     27..45      +  promoter       T7 promoter: promoter for bacteriophage T7 RNA polymerase
    326..3238    +  CDS            HSH155: SF3B1_YEAST - Experimental evidence at protein level: Swiss-Prot protein existence level 1. Contacts pre-mRNA on both sides of the branch site early in spliceosome assembly. From Saccharomyces cerevisiae (strain ATCC 204508 / S288c) (Baker's yeast).
   3278..3294    +  CDS            3xFLAG (fragment): three tandem FLAG® epitope tags, followed by an enterokinase cleavage site
   3299..3321    +  CDS            2xFLAG (fragment): two tandem FLAG® epitope tags
   3524..3577    +  CDS            ABZ2 (fragment): PABC_YEAST - Experimental evidence at protein level: Swiss-Prot protein existence level 1. Converts 4-amino-4-deoxychorismate into 4-aminobenzoate (PABA) and pyruvate. From Saccharomyces cerevisiae (strain ATCC 204508 / S288c) (Baker's yeast).
   3594..3612    -  promoter       T3 promoter: promoter for bacteriophage T3 RNA polymerase
   3657..3673    -  protein_bind   lac operator: The lac repressor binds to the lac operator to inhibit transcription in E. coli. This inhibition can be relieved by adding lactose or isopropyl-β-D-thiogalactopyranoside (IPTG). lac repressor encoded by lacI
   3681..3711    -  promoter       lac promoter: promoter for the E. coli lac operon
   3726..3747    -  protein_bind   CAP binding site: CAP binding activates transcription in the presence of cAMP. E. coli catabolite activator protein
   3760..3852    -  CDS            lacI (fragment): lac repressor; lacI; The lac repressor binds to the lac operator to inhibit transcription in E. coli. This inhibition can be relieved by adding lactose or isopropyl-β-D-thiogalactopyranoside (IPTG).
   4035..4623    -  rep_origin     ori: high-copy-number ColE1/pMB1/pBR322/pUC origin of replication
   4794..5654    -  CDS            AmpR: β-lactamase; bla; confers resistance to ampicillin, carbenicillin, and related antibiotics
   5655..5759    -  promoter       AmpR promoter: bla
   5796..6299    +  misc_feature   CEN/ARS: S. cerevisiae CEN6 centromere fused to an autonomously replicating sequence
   6367..6402    +  CDS            rop (fragment): Rop protein, which maintains plasmids at low copy number; rop
   6504..6553    +  misc_feature   bom (fragment): basis of mobility region from pBR322
   6691..6838    +  promoter       TRP1 promoter: S. cerevisiae TRP1
   6839..7513    +  CDS            TRP1: phosphoribosylanthranilate isomerase, required for tryptophan biosynthesis; S. cerevisiae TRP1; yeast auxotrophic marker
   7564..7615    +  misc_feature   bom (fragment): basis of mobility region from pBR322
   7643..8071    -  rep_origin     f1 ori (sequence partly withheld): f1 bacteriophage origin of replication; arrow indicates direction of (+) strand synthesis
   8075..19      -  CDS            lacZα (fragment) (across the origin): LacZα fragment of β-galactosidase; lacZ fragment
