[The description below was written by a language model from this plasmid's Addgene catalogue record and pLannotate feature annotations shown in this document.]
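Description:
Hsh155 Hs 5-16 3xFLAG is a yeast–E. coli shuttle plasmid of about 8.2 kb built on the pRS414 backbone. In S. cerevisiae it is maintained through a CEN6/ARS element, which gives stable, low-copy, centromere-based segregation, and it is selected by complementation of tryptophan auxotrophy through the TRP1 marker and its own promoter. In bacteria it replicates from a high-copy ColE1/pUC-type origin and is selected with ampicillin via the β-lactamase gene. The backbone also retains an f1 origin, remnants of the pBluescript-style lacZα/lac promoter region, and T7 and T3 phage promoters flanking the cloning site.

The roughly 3 kb insert encodes a chimeric form of Hsh155, the budding yeast orthologue of the human SF3b1 spliceosome component, which contacts pre-mRNA around the branch site early in spliceosome assembly. According to the record, HEAT repeats 5 through 16 of the human protein have been inserted into the yeast protein, and a 3xFLAG epitope is fused to the C terminus for detection or affinity purification. The feature tables annotate the whole open reading frame simply as HSH155 and pick up the tag only as partial FLAG matches. No yeast promoter is annotated or stated; about 250–300 bp of unannotated sequence lies upstream of the coding region, and a short fragment matching ABZ2 lies downstream, which may reflect native flanking genomic sequence, but the record does not confirm this. The sequencing-derived and depositor sequences show the same feature arrangement and differ by only a few nucleotides in length. The associated study concerns Hsh155/SF3b1 interactions with the U2 snRNA/branch site duplex, so the plasmid is suited to expressing a humanized Hsh155 in yeast for functional analysis of splicing.
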