Addgene plasmid #111969: Hsh155 Hs 5-16 3xFLAG
Purpose: Human HEATs 5-16 have been inserted into Hsh155 3xFLAG.
Depositing lab: Aaron Hoskins. Depositing organization: University of Wisconsin, Madison. Publication: Functional Analysis of Hsh155/SF3b1 Interactions with the U2 snRNA/Branch Site Duplex. Carrocci TJ, Paulson JC, Hoskins AA. RNA. 2018 May 11. pii: rna.065664.118. doi: 10.1261/rna.065664.118. PubMed 29752352.
Backbone
  Vector backbone: pRS414
  Backbone manufacturer: ATCC
  Backbone size w/o insert (bp): 5208
  Total vector size (bp): 8208
  Vector type: Bacterial Expression, Yeast Expression
  Selectable markers: TRP1
Growth in bacteria
  Bacterial resistance: Ampicillin, 100 μg/mL
  Growth temperature: 37°C
  Growth strain: DH5alpha
  Copy number: Unknown
Gene/Insert
  Gene/Insert name: Hsh155 Hs 5-16 3x FLAG (alt name: pAAH0943)
  Species: S. cerevisiae (budding yeast)
  Insert size (bp): 3000
  Mutation: Human HEATs 5-16 inserted
  Tag / fusion protein: 3xFLAG (C terminal on insert)
Terms and licenses: Academic/Nonprofit Terms; Industry Terms: Not Available to Industry
How to cite: Hsh155 Hs 5-16 3xFLAG was a gift from Aaron Hoskins (Addgene plasmid # 111969 ; http://n2t.net/addgene:111969 ; RRID:Addgene_111969)
